Addgene plasmid #141834: TFORF1541
Purpose: Lentiviral vector for overexpressing transcription factor ORFs with unique 24-bp barcodes. Barcodes facilitate identification of transcription factors in pooled screens.
Depositing lab: Feng Zhang. Depositing organization: Broad Institute. Publication: A transcription factor atlas of directed differentiation. Joung J, Ma S, Tay T, Geiger-Schuller KR, Kirchgatterer PC, Verdine VK, Guo B, Arias-Garcia MA, Allen WE, Singh A, Kuksenko O, Abudayyeh OO, Gootenberg JS, Fu Z, Macrae RK, Buenrostro JD, Regev A, Zhang F. Cell. 2023 Jan 5;186(1):209-229.e26. doi: 10.1016/j.cell.2022.11.026. PubMed 36608654.
Backbone
  Vector backbone: pLX_TRC317
  Backbone manufacturer: Broad Institute Genetic Perturbation Platform
  Backbone size w/o insert (bp): 8264
  Vector type: Mammalian Expression, Lentiviral
  Selectable markers: Puromycin
Growth in bacteria
  Bacterial resistance: Ampicillin, 100 μg/mL
  Growth temperature: 37°C
  Growth strain: NEB Stable
  Copy number: High Copy
Gene/Insert
  Gene/Insert name: ZBTB49
  Species: H. sapiens (human)
  Insert size (bp): 1463
  Entrez Gene: ZBTB49 (a.k.a. ZNF509)
  Promoter: EF1a
  Cloning method: Unknown
  Sequencing primers: 5′ GGGTGGAGACTGAAGTTAGGCCAG; 3′ CACATAGCGTAAAAGGAGCAACATAG
Terms and licenses: Academic/Nonprofit Terms; Industry Terms: Not Available to Industry
Depositor comments: XM_017007835,ENST00000515012 . The transcription factor ORF portion of this plasmid was synthesized by Genewiz. Please test multiple small colonies in case of plasmid recombination. To make this collection available in a timely manner, a portion of this collection was not fully sequenced by Addgene. If an Addgene verified full plasmid sequence is not available, please contact us prior to placing an order to request the full sequence.
How to cite: TFORF1541 was a gift from Feng Zhang (Addgene plasmid # 141834 ; http://n2t.net/addgene:141834 ; RRID:Addgene_141834)
