[The description below was written by a language model from this plasmid's Addgene catalogue record and pLannotate feature annotations shown in this document.]
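Description:
TFORF1541 is a third-generation-style, self-inactivating lentiviral expression plasmid built on the pLX_TRC317 backbone and carrying the human transcription factor ZBTB49 (also known as ZNF509). It belongs to a barcoded transcription factor ORF collection in which each construct bears a unique 24-bp barcode, so that individual factors can be identified by sequencing in pooled overexpression screens. In bacteria the plasmid is maintained by a high-copy ColE1/pUC-type origin and selected with ampicillin through the β-lactamase gene. An f1 origin and remnants of a lac/T3/T7 cloning region are also present. The depositor notes a risk of recombination, which is typical of plasmids carrying repeated LTR sequences.

The viral genome is transcribed from an RSV promoter fused to a truncated HIV-1 5' LTR, followed by the Ψ packaging signal, a gag fragment and the Rev response element for nuclear export of the full-length RNA. Within the transfer cassette, an SV40 early promoter drives the puromycin N-acetyltransferase gene for selecting transduced mammalian cells. A cPPT/CTS element, which aids nuclear import of the preintegration complex, lies between this marker and the EF-1α promoter that constitutively expresses the ZBTB49 ORF. The catalogue lists a 1,463-bp insert, whereas the annotation matches about 1.25 kb to ZBTB49 as a fragment; the depositor's transcript references suggest a specific isoform. The barcode is not annotated in the feature table, although the unassigned stretch between the ORF and WPRE is a plausible location. WPRE enhances transcript expression, and the ΔU3 3' LTR inactivates the viral promoter after integration. The ORF itself was produced by gene synthesis.
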