Features (pLannotate 1.2.2; 31 found; start..end, strand, type, name):
      5..231     +  promoter       RSV promoter: Rous sarcoma virus enhancer/promoter
    232..412     +  LTR            5' LTR (truncated): truncated 5' long terminal repeat (LTR) from HIV-1
    459..584     +  misc_feature   HIV-1 Ψ: packaging signal of human immunodeficiency virus type 1
    568..931     +  CDS            HIV-1 gag (fragment): gag protein from human immunodeficiency virus 1; gag
   1077..1310    +  misc_feature   RRE: The Rev response element (RRE) of HIV-1 allows for Rev-dependent mRNA export from the nucleus to the cytoplasm.
   1687..1713    +  CDS            Rev (fragment): human immunodeficiency virus 1 (HIV-1) Rev protein; rev; enhances nuclear export of unspliced and incompletely spliced viral mRNAs
   1720..1743    +  promoter       SV40 promoter (fragment): SV40 early promoter
   1744..1815    +  promoter       SV40 promoter (fragment): SV40 enhancer and early promoter
   1839..1974    +  rep_origin     SV40 ori: SV40 origin of replication
   2020..2616    +  CDS            PuroR (fragment): puromycin N-acetyltransferase; pac from Streptomyces; confers resistance to puromycin
   2665..2782    +  misc_feature   cPPT/CTS: central polypurine tract and central termination sequence of HIV-1
   2847..2913    +  CDS            small t antigen (fragment): SV40 (simian virus 40) small t antigen
   2920..4098    +  promoter       EF-1α promoter: strong constitutive promoter for human elongation factor EF-1α
   4115..5362    +  CDS            ZBTB49 (fragment): ZBT49_HUMAN - Also known as ZNF509. Experimental evidence at protein level: Swiss-Prot protein existence level 1. [Isoform 3]: Activates RB1 transcription most probably by antagonizing ZBTB17 repression of RB1. Does not bind directly RB1 promoter. From Homo sapiens (Human).
   5489..5542    +  promoter       U6 promoter (fragment): RNA polymerase III promoter for human U6 snRNA
   5584..6172    +  misc_feature   WPRE: woodchuck hepatitis virus posttranscriptional regulatory element
   6223..6242    +  misc_feature   cPPT/CTS (fragment): central polypurine tract and central termination sequence of HIV-1
   6244..6477    +  LTR            3' LTR (ΔU3): self-inactivating 3' long terminal repeat (LTR) from HIV-1
   6555..6676    +  polyA_signal   SV40 poly(A) signal: SV40 polyadenylation signal
   6716..6851    +  rep_origin     SV40 ori: SV40 origin of replication
   6872..6890    -  promoter       T7 promoter: promoter for bacteriophage T7 RNA polymerase
   6898..7053    +  CDS            lacZα (fragment): LacZα fragment of β-galactosidase; lacZ fragment
   7058..7486    +  rep_origin     f1 ori (sequence partly withheld): f1 bacteriophage origin of replication; arrow indicates direction of (+) strand synthesis
   7539..7643    +  promoter       AmpR promoter: bla
   7644..8504    +  CDS            AmpR: β-lactamase; bla; confers resistance to ampicillin, carbenicillin, and related antibiotics
   8675..9263    +  rep_origin     ori: high-copy-number ColE1/pMB1/pBR322/pUC origin of replication
   9446..9538    +  CDS            lacI (fragment): lac repressor; lacI; The lac repressor binds to the lac operator to inhibit transcription in E. coli. This inhibition can be relieved by adding lactose or isopropyl-β-D-thiogalactopyranoside (IPTG).
   9551..9572    +  protein_bind   CAP binding site: CAP binding activates transcription in the presence of cAMP. E. coli catabolite activator protein
   9587..9617    +  promoter       lac promoter: promoter for the E. coli lac operon
   9625..9641    +  protein_bind   lac operator: The lac repressor binds to the lac operator to inhibit transcription in E. coli. This inhibition can be relieved by adding lactose or isopropyl-β-D-thiogalactopyranoside (IPTG). lac repressor encoded by lacI
   9686..9704    +  promoter       T3 promoter: promoter for bacteriophage T3 RNA polymerase
>Addgene plasmid #141834 | TFORF1541 | addgene full sequence | sequence record 415129 | Addgene NGS Result
TTAATGTAGTCTTATGCAATACTCTTGTAGTCTTGCAACATGGTAACGATGAGTTAGCAACATGCCTTAC
AAGGAGAGAAAAAGCACCGTGCATGCCGATTGGTGGAAGTAAGGTGGTACGATCGTGCCTTATTAGGAAG
GCAACAGACGGGTCTGACATGGATTGGACGAACCACTGAATTGCCGCATTGCAGAGATATTGTATTTAAG
TGCCTAGCTCGATACATAAACGGGTCTCTCTGGTTAGACCAGATCTGAGCCTGGGAGCTCTCTGGCTAAC
TAGGGAACCCACTGCTTAAGCCTCAATAAAGCTTGCCTTGAGTGCTTCAAGTAGTGTGTGCCCGTCTGTT
GTGTGACTCTGGTAACTAGAGATCCCTCAGACCCTTTTAGTCAGTGTGGAAAATCTCTAGCAGTGGCGCC
CGAACAGGGACTTGAAAGCGAAAGGGAAACCAGAGGAGCTCTCTCGACGCAGGACTCGGCTTGCTGAAGC
GCGCACGGCAAGAGGCGAGGGGCGGCGACTGGTGAGTACGCCAAAAATTTTGACTAGCGGAGGCTAGAAG
GAGAGAGATGGGTGCGAGAGCGTCAGTATTAAGCGGGGGAGAATTAGATCGCGATGGGAAAAAATTCGGT
TAAGGCCAGGGGGAAAGAAAAAATATAAATTAAAACATATAGTATGGGCAAGCAGGGAGCTAGAACGATT
CGCAGTTAATCCTGGCCTGTTAGAAACATCAGAAGGCTGTAGACAAATACTGGGACAGCTACAACCATCC
CTTCAGACAGGATCAGAAGAACTTAGATCATTATATAATACAGTAGCAACCCTCTATTGTGTGCATCAAA
GGATAGAGATAAAAGACACCAAGGAAGCTTTAGACAAGATAGAGGAAGAGCAAAACAAAAGTAAGACCAC
CGCACAGCAAGCGGCCGCTGATCTTCAGACCTGGAGGAGGAGATATGAGGGACAATTGGAGAAGTGAATT
ATATAAATATAAAGTAGTAAAAATTGAACCATTAGGAGTAGCACCCACCAAGGCAAAGAGAAGAGTGGTG
CAGAGAGAAAAAAGAGCAGTGGGAATAGGAGCTTTGTTCCTTGGGTTCTTGGGAGCAGCAGGAAGCACTA
TGGGCGCAGCGTCAATGACGCTGACGGTACAGGCCAGACAATTATTGTCTGGTATAGTGCAGCAGCAGAA
CAATTTGCTGAGGGCTATTGAGGCGCAACAGCATCTGTTGCAACTCACAGTCTGGGGCATCAAGCAGCTC
CAGGCAAGAATCCTGGCTGTGGAAAGATACCTAAAGGATCAACAGCTCCTGGGGATTTGGGGTTGCTCTG
GAAAACTCATTTGCACCACTGCTGTGCCTTGGAATGCTAGTTGGAGTAATAAATCTCTGGAACAGATTTG
GAATCACACGACCTGGATGGAGTGGGACAGAGAAATTAACAATTACACAAGCTTAATACACTCCTTAATT
GAAGAATCGCAAAACCAGCAAGAAAAGAATGAACAAGAATTATTGGAATTAGATAAATGGGCAAGTTTGT
GGAATTGGTTTAACATAACAAATTGGCTGTGGTATATAAAATTATTCATAATGATAGTAGGAGGCTTGGT
AGGTTTAAGAATAGTTTTTGCTGTACTTTCTATAGTGAATAGAGTTAGGCAGGGATATTCACCATTATCG
TTTCAGACCCACCTCCCAACCCCGAGGGGACCCATGCATTGCATCTCAATTAGTCAGCAACCAGGTGTGG
AAAGTCCCCAGGCTCCCCAGCAGGCAGAAGTATGCAAAGCATGCGTCTCAATTAGTCAGCAACCATAGTC
CCGCCCCTAACTCCGCCCATCCCGCCCCTAACTCCGCCCAGTTCCGCCCATTCTCCGCCCCATGGCTGAC
TAATTTTTTTTATTTATGCAGAGGCCGAGGCCGCCTCGGCCTCTGAGCTATTCCAGAAGTAGTGAGGAGG
CTTTTTTGGAGGCCTAGGCTTTTGCAAAAAGCTTTCTAGAGGTACCACCGGAGCTTACCATGACCGAGTA
CAAGCCCACGGTGCGCCTCGCCACCCGCGACGACGTCCCCAGGGCCGTACGCACCCTCGCCGCCGCGTTC
GCCGACTACCCCGCCACGCGCCACACCGTCGATCCGGACCGCCACATCGAGCGGGTCACCGAGCTGCAAG
AACTCTTCCTCACGCGCGTCGGGCTCGACATCGGCAAGGTGTGGGTCGCGGACGACGGCGCCGCCGTGGC
GGTCTGGACCACGCCGGAGAGCGTCGAAGCGGGGGCGGTGTTCGCCGAGATCGGCCCGCGCATGGCCGAG
TTGAGCGGTTCCCGGCTGGCCGCGCAGCAACAGATGGAAGGCCTCCTGGCGCCGCACCGGCCCAAGGAGC
CCGCGTGGTTCCTGGCCACCGTCGGCGTCTCGCCCGACCACCAGGGCAAGGGTCTGGGCAGCGCCGTCGT
GCTCCCCGGAGTGGAGGCGGCCGAGCGCGCCGGGGTGCCCGCCTTCCTGGAGACCTCCGCGCCCCGCAAC
CTCCCCTTCTACGAGCGGCTCGGCTTCACCGTCACCGCCGACGTCGAGGTGCCCGAAGGACCGCGCACCT
GGTGCATGACCCGCAAGCCCGGTGCCAGTTAACGAATTCTAGATCTTGAGACAAATGGCAGTATTCATCC
ACAATTTTAAAAGAAAAGGGGGGATTGGGGGGTACAGTGCAGGGGAAAGAATAGTAGACATAATAGCAAC
AGACATACAAACTAAAGAATTACAAAAACAAATTACAAAAATTCAAAATTTTCGGGTTTATTACAGGGAC
AGCAGAGATCCACTTTGGCGCCGGCTCGAGGCCTGCAGGTGCAAAGATGGATAAAGTTTTAAACAGAGAG
GAATCTTTGCAGCTAATGGACCTTCTAGGTCTTGAAAGGAGTGGGAATTGGCTCCGGTGCCCGTCAGTGG
GCAGAGCGCACATCGCCCACAGTCCCCGAGAAGTTGGGGGGAGGGGTCGGCAATTGAACCGGTGCCTAGA
GAAGGTGGCGCGGGGTAAACTGGGAAAGTGATGTCGTGTACTGGCTCCGCCTTTTTCCCGAGGGTGGGGG
AGAACCGTATATAAGTGCAGTAGTCGCCGTGAACGTTCTTTTTCGCAACGGGTTTGCCGCCAGAACACAG
GTAAGTGCCGTGTGTGGTTCCCGCGGGCCTGGCCTCTTTACGGGTTATGGCCCTTGCGTGCCTTGAATTA
CTTCCACCTGGCTGCAGTACGTGATTCTTGATCCCGAGCTTCGGGTTGGAAGTGGGTGGGAGAGTTCGAG
GCCTTGCGCTTAAGGAGCCCCTTCGCCTCGTGCTTGAGTTGAGGCCTGGCCTGGGCGCTGGGGCCGCCGC
GTGCGAATCTGGTGGCACCTTCGCGCCTGTCTCGCTGCTTTCGATAAGTCTCTAGCCATTTAAAATTTTT
GATGACCTGCTGCGACGCTTTTTTTCTGGCAAGATAGTCTTGTAAATGCGGGCCAAGATCTGCACACTGG
TATTTCGGTTTTTGGGGCCGCGGGCGGCGACGGGGCCCGTGCGTCCCAGCGCACATGTTCGGCGAGGCGG
GGCCTGCGAGCGCGGCCACCGAGAATCGGACGGGGGTAGTCTCAAGCTGGCCGGCCTGCTCTGGTGCCTG
GCCTCGCGCCGCCGTGTATCGCCCCGCCCTGGGCGGCAAGGCTGGCCCGGTCGGCACCAGTTGCGTGAGC
GGAAAGATGGCCGCTTCCCGGCCCTGCTGCAGGGAGCTCAAAATGGAGGACGCGGCGCTCGGGAGAGCGG
GCGGGTGAGTCACCCACACAAAGGAAAAGGGCCTTTCCGTCCTCAGCCGTCGCTTCATGTGACTCCACGG
AGTACCGGGCGCCGTCCAGGCACCTCGATTAGTTCTCGAGCTTTTGGAGTACGTCGTCTTTAGGTTGGGG
GGAGGGGTTTTATGCGATGGAGTTTCCCCACACTGAGTGGGTGGAGACTGAAGTTAGGCCAGCTTGGCAC
TTGATGTAATTCTCCTTGGAATTTGCCCTTTTTGAGTTTGGATCTTGGTTCATTCTCAAGCCTCAGACAG
TGGTTCAAAGTTTTTTTCTTCCATTTCAGGTGTCGTGAGGCTAGCACCGCCACCATGGACCCTGTTGCTA
CCCACAGCTGCCATCTGCTCCAGCAACTGCATGAGCAGCGAATCCAAGGCCTGCTTTGTGACTGTATGTT
GGTGGTAAAAGGAGTCTGCTTTAAAGCGCATAAGAATGTCCTGGCAGCATTCAGCCAGTATTTTAGGAGC
CTCTTTCAGAATTCTTCAAGCCAGAAGAATGATGTTTTTCACTTGGATGTTAAAAATGTCAGTGGCATAG
GGCAGATCCTGGACTTCATGTACACTTCTCATCTAGATCTTAACCAGGACAATATACAAGTAATGCTGGA
CACAGCACAGTGTTTGCAAGTTCAAAATGTTCTGAGTCTGTGTCACACATTTTTAAAATCAGCCACTGTA
GTACAGCCACCTGGCATGCCTTGTAATAGTACATTGTCTCTACAAAGCACCCTGACCCCAGATGCCACTT
GTGTTATCAGTGAAAACTACCCCCCTCATTTACTGCAGGAATGTTCAGCAGATGCACAGCAGAACAAAAC
GTTGGATGAATCGCATCCGCATGCTTCACCATCAGTTAATCGTCATCACTCCGCAGGTGAAATCTCAAAA
CAAGCTCCTGATACTTCAGATGGCAGCTGCACAGAACTGCCTTTCAAACAGCCAAATTACTATTACAAAC
TCAGAAACTTTTACAGTAAGCAGTACCATAAACACGCAGCTGGTCCCAGTCAGGAGAGAGTTGTTGAGCA
GCCTTTTGCTTTCAGCACCTCTACAGACCTTACCACGGTAGAGAGCCAGCCTTGTGCCGTCAGTCATTCT
GAATGCATCCTGGAGTCTCCCGAGCACTTACCTTCCAACTTCCTGGCCCAGCCTGTGAATGACTCTGCCC
CACACCCTGAGTCAGACGCCACATGCCAACAACCTGTCAAGCAGATGAGGCTCAAAAAGGCCATTCATCT
GAAGAAGCTCAATTTCCTGAAGTCACAGAAATACGCAGAGCAAGTATCTGAACCCAAGTCAGATGATGGT
TTGACAAAGAGGTTGGAATCTGCTAGTAAAAATACCCTAGAGAAAGCTAGCAGCCAAAGTGCTGAAGAAA
AAGAAAGTGAAGAAGTCGTCAGTTGTGAGAATTTTAATTGCATTAGTGAGACGGAGAGGCCTGAAGACCC
GGCTGCCCTGGAAGACCAGTCCCAGACACTTCAGTCCCAGAGACAATACGCGTGTGAATTATGCGGGAAA
CCTTTTAAACACCCAAGCAACTTGGAGCTTCACAAACGGTCTCATACAGGTTTGCAGCCTCTGGCGACGT
CCAGCGTCACATTATTATTCACTCAGGAGAAAAACCACACTTGTGTGACATCTGTGGTCGAGGGTTTAGT
AACTTCAGTAATTTAGTAATGAACTAGTCCGTAACTTGAAAGTATTTCGATTTCTTGGCTTTATATATCT
TGTGGAAAGGACGAGCGGGCATGCGCTAAGGATCTTGAACGCGTTAAGTCGACAATCAACCTCTGGATTA
CAAAATTTGTGAAAGATTGACTGGTATTCTTAACTATGTTGCTCCTTTTACGCTATGTGGATACGCTGCT
TTAATGCCTTTGTATCATGCTATTGCTTCCCGTATGGCTTTCATTTTCTCCTCCTTGTATAAATCCTGGT
TGCTGTCTCTTTATGAGGAGTTGTGGCCCGTTGTCAGGCAACGTGGCGTGGTGTGCACTGTGTTTGCTGA
CGCAACCCCCACTGGTTGGGGCATTGCCACCACCTGTCAGCTCCTTTCCGGGACTTTCGCTTTCCCCCTC
CCTATTGCCACGGCGGAACTCATCGCCGCCTGCCTTGCCCGCTGCTGGACAGGGGCTCGGCTGTTGGGCA
CTGACAATTCCGTGGTGTTGTCGGGGAAATCATCGTCCTTTCCTTGGCTGCTCGCCTGTGTTGCCACCTG
GATTCTGCGCGGGACGTCCTTCTGCTACGTCCCTTCGGCCCTCAATCCAGCGGACCTTCCTTCCCGCGGC
CTGCTGCCGGCTCTGCGGCCTCTTCCGCGTCTTCGCCTTCGCCCTCAGACGAGTCGGATCTCCCTTTGGG
CCGCCTCCCCGCGTCGACTTTAAGACCAATGACTTACAAGGCAGCTGTAGATCTTAGCCACTTTTTAAAA
GAAAAGGGGGGACTGGAAGGGCTAATTCACTCCCAACGAAGACAAGATCTGCTTTTTGCTTGTACTGGGT
CTCTCTGGTTAGACCAGATCTGAGCCTGGGAGCTCTCTGGCTAACTAGGGAACCCACTGCTTAAGCCTCA
ATAAAGCTTGCCTTGAGTGCTTCAAGTAGTGTGTGCCCGTCTGTTGTGTGACTCTGGTAACTAGAGATCC
CTCAGACCCTTTTAGTCAGTGTGGAAAATCTCTAGCAGTACGTATAGTAGTTCATGTCATCTTATTATTC
AGTATTTATAACTTGCAAAGAAATGAATATCAGAGAGTGAGAGGAACTTGTTTATTGCAGCTTATAATGG
TTACAAATAAAGCAATAGCATCACAAATTTCACAAATAAAGCATTTTTTTCACTGCATTCTAGTTGTGGT
TTGTCCAAACTCATCAATGTATCTTATCATGTCTGGCTCTAGCTATCCCGCCCCTAACTCCGCCCATCCC
GCCCCTAACTCCGCCCAGTTCCGCCCATTCTCCGCCCCATGGCTGACTAATTTTTTTTATTTATGCAGAG
GCCGAGGCCGCCTCGGCCTCTGAGCTATTCCAGAAGTAGTGAGGAGGCTTTTTTGGAGGCCTAGGGACGT
ACCCAATTCGCCCTATAGTGAGTCGTATTACGCGCGCTCACTGGCCGTCGTTTTACAACGTCGTGACTGG
GAAAACCCTGGCGTTACCCAACTTAATCGCCTTGCAGCACATCCCCCTTTCGCCAGCTGGCGTAATAGCG
AAGAGGCCCGCACCGATCGCCCTTCCCAACAGTTGCGCAGCCTGAATGGCGAATGGG
[124 nt withheld, positions 7058-7181]
C
[91 nt withheld, positions 7183-7273]
A
[49 nt withheld, positions 7275-7323]
CCTTTGACGTTGGAGTCCACGTTCTTT
[37 nt withheld, positions 7351-7387]
ACCCTATCTCGGTCTATTCTTTTGATTTATAAGGGATTTTGCCGATTTCGGCCTATTGGTTAAAAAATGA
GCTGATTTAACAAAAATTTAACGCGAATTTTAACAAAATATTAACGCTTACAATTTAGGTGGCACTTTTC
GGGGAAATGTGCGCGGAACCCCTATTTGTTTATTTTTCTAAATACATTCAAATATGTATCCGCTCATGAG
ACAATAACCCTGATAAATGCTTCAATAATATTGAAAAAGGAAGAGTATGAGTATTCAACATTTCCGTGTC
GCCCTTATTCCCTTTTTTGCGGCATTTTGCCTTCCTGTTTTTGCTCACCCAGAAACGCTGGTGAAAGTAA
AAGATGCTGAAGATCAGTTGGGTGCACGAGTGGGTTACATCGAACTGGATCTCAACAGCGGTAAGATCCT
TGAGAGTTTTCGCCCCGAAGAACGTTTTCCAATGATGAGCACTTTTAAAGTTCTGCTATGTGGCGCGGTA
TTATCCCGTATTGACGCCGGGCAAGAGCAACTCGGTCGCCGCATACACTATTCTCAGAATGACTTGGTTG
AGTACTCACCAGTCACAGAAAAGCATCTTACGGATGGCATGACAGTAAGAGAATTATGCAGTGCTGCCAT
AACCATGAGTGATAACACTGCGGCCAACTTACTTCTGACAACGATCGGAGGACCGAAGGAGCTAACCGCT
TTTTTGCACAACATGGGGGATCATGTAACTCGCCTTGATCGTTGGGAACCGGAGCTGAATGAAGCCATAC
CAAACGACGAGCGTGACACCACGATGCCTGTAGCAATGGCAACAACGTTGCGCAAACTATTAACTGGCGA
ACTACTTACTCTAGCTTCCCGGCAACAATTAATAGACTGGATGGAGGCGGATAAAGTTGCAGGACCACTT
CTGCGCTCGGCCCTTCCGGCTGGCTGGTTTATTGCTGATAAATCTGGAGCCGGTGAGCGTGGGTCTCGCG
GTATCATTGCAGCACTGGGGCCAGATGGTAAGCCCTCCCGTATCGTAGTTATCTACACGACGGGGAGTCA
GGCAACTATGGATGAACGAAATAGACAGATCGCTGAGATAGGTGCCTCACTGATTAAGCATTGGTAACTG
TCAGACCAAGTTTACTCATATATACTTTAGATTGATTTAAAACTTCATTTTTAATTTAAAAGGATCTAGG
TGAAGATCCTTTTTGATAATCTCATGACCAAAATCCCTTAACGTGAGTTTTCGTTCCACTGAGCGTCAGA
CCCCGTAGAAAAGATCAAAGGATCTTCTTGAGATCCTTTTTTTCTGCGCGTAATCTGCTGCTTGCAAACA
AAAAAACCACCGCTACCAGCGGTGGTTTGTTTGCCGGATCAAGAGCTACCAACTCTTTTTCCGAAGGTAA
CTGGCTTCAGCAGAGCGCAGATACCAAATACTGTTCTTCTAGTGTAGCCGTAGTTAGGCCACCACTTCAA
GAACTCTGTAGCACCGCCTACATACCTCGCTCTGCTAATCCTGTTACCAGTGGCTGCTGCCAGTGGCGAT
AAGTCGTGTCTTACCGGGTTGGACTCAAGACGATAGTTACCGGATAAGGCGCAGCGGTCGGGCTGAACGG
GGGGTTCGTGCACACAGCCCAGCTTGGAGCGAACGACCTACACCGAACTGAGATACCTACAGCGTGAGCT
ATGAGAAAGCGCCACGCTTCCCGAAGGGAGAAAGGCGGACAGGTATCCGGTAAGCGGCAGGGTCGGAACA
GGAGAGCGCACGAGGGAGCTTCCAGGGGGAAACGCCTGGTATCTTTATAGTCCTGTCGGGTTTCGCCACC
TCTGACTTGAGCGTCGATTTTTGTGATGCTCGTCAGGGGGGCGGAGCCTATGGAAAAACGCCAGCAACGC
GGCCTTTTTACGGTTCCTGGCCTTTTGCTGGCCTTTTGCTCACATGTTCTTTCCTGCGTTATCCCCTGAT
TCTGTGGATAACCGTATTACCGCCTTTGAGTGAGCTGATACCGCTCGCCGCAGCCGAACGACCGAGCGCA
GCGAGTCAGTGAGCGAGGAAGCGGAAGAGCGCCCAATACGCAAACCGCCTCTCCCCGCGCGTTGGCCGAT
TCATTAATGCAGCTGGCACGACAGGTTTCCCGACTGGAAAGCGGGCAGTGAGCGCAACGCAATTAATGTG
AGTTAGCTCACTCATTAGGCACCCCAGGCTTTACACTTTATGCTTCCGGCTCGTATGTTGTGTGGAATTG
TGAGCGGATAACAATTTCACACAGGAAACAGCTATGACCATGATTACGCCAAGCGCGCAATTAACCCTCA
CTAAAGGGAACAAAAGCTGGAGCTGCAAGC
