>Addgene plasmid #141834 | TFORF1541 | depositor partial sequence | sequence record 277639 | Insert
ACCGCCACCATGGACCCTGTTGCTACCCACAGCTGCCATCTGCTCCAGCAACTGCATGAGCAGCGAATCC
AAGGCCTGCTTTGTGACTGTATGTTGGTGGTAAAAGGAGTCTGCTTTAAAGCGCATAAGAATGTCCTGGC
AGCATTCAGCCAGTATTTTAGGAGCCTCTTTCAGAATTCTTCAAGCCAGAAGAATGATGTTTTTCACTTG
GATGTTAAAAATGTCAGTGGCATAGGGCAGATCCTGGACTTCATGTACACTTCTCATCTAGATCTTAACC
AGGACAATATACAAGTAATGCTGGACACAGCACAGTGTTTGCAAGTTCAAAATGTTCTGAGTCTGTGTCA
CACATTTTTAAAATCAGCCACTGTAGTACAGCCACCTGGCATGCCTTGTAATAGTACATTGTCTCTACAA
AGCACCCTGACCCCAGATGCCACTTGTGTTATCAGTGAAAACTACCCCCCTCATTTACTGCAGGAATGTT
CAGCAGATGCACAGCAGAACAAAACGTTGGATGAATCGCATCCGCATGCTTCACCATCAGTTAATCGTCA
TCACTCCGCAGGTGAAATCTCAAAACAAGCTCCTGATACTTCAGATGGCAGCTGCACAGAACTGCCTTTC
AAACAGCCAAATTACTATTACAAACTCAGAAACTTTTACAGTAAGCAGTACCATAAACACGCAGCTGGTC
CCAGTCAGGAGAGAGTTGTTGAGCAGCCTTTTGCTTTCAGCACCTCTACAGACCTTACCACGGTAGAGAG
CCAGCCTTGTGCCGTCAGTCATTCTGAATGCATCCTGGAGTCTCCCGAGCACTTACCTTCCAACTTCCTG
GCCCAGCCTGTGAATGACTCTGCCCCACACCCTGAGTCAGACGCCACATGCCAACAACCTGTCAAGCAGA
TGAGGCTCAAAAAGGCCATTCATCTGAAGAAGCTCAATTTCCTGAAGTCACAGAAATACGCAGAGCAAGT
ATCTGAACCCAAGTCAGATGATGGTTTGACAAAGAGGTTGGAATCTGCTAGTAAAAATACCCTAGAGAAA
GCTAGCAGCCAAAGTGCTGAAGAAAAAGAAAGTGAAGAAGTCGTCAGTTGTGAGAATTTTAATTGCATTA
GTGAGACGGAGAGGCCTGAAGACCCGGCTGCCCTGGAAGACCAGTCCCAGACACTTCAGTCCCAGAGACA
ATACGCGTGTGAATTATGCGGGAAACCTTTTAAACACCCAAGCAACTTGGAGCTTCACAAACGGTCTCAT
ACAGGTTTGCAGCCTCTGGCGACGTCCAGCGTCACATTATTATTCACTCAGGAGAAAAACCACACTTGTG
TGACATCTGTGGTCGAGGGTTTAGTAACTTCAGTAATTTAGTAATGAACTAGTCCGTAACTTGAAAGTAT
TTCGATTTCTTGGCTTTATATATCTTGTGGAAAGGACGAGCGGGCATGCGCTAAGGATCTTGA
