>Addgene plasmid #141834 | TFORF1541 | depositor partial sequence | sequence record 277640 | Barcode
GCGGGCATGCGCTAAGGATCTTGA
